Addgene plasmid #199765: PGK-EGFP-FKBPF36V
Purpose: plasmid for targeting dTAG into the AAVS1 locus
Depositing lab: Hannes Lans. Depositing organization: Erasmus Medical Center. Publication: Recovery of protein synthesis to assay DNA repair activity in transcribed genes in living cells and tissues. van der Woude M, Davo-Martinez C, Thijssen KL, Vermeulen W, Lans H. Nucleic Acids Res. 2023 Oct 13;51(18):e93. doi: 10.1093/nar/gkad642. PubMed 37522336.
Backbone
  Vector backbone: AAVS1-hPGK-Blast
  Backbone size w/o insert (bp): 4814
  Total vector size (bp): 5936
  Vector type: Mammalian Expression, Worm Expression
  Selectable markers: Blasticidin
Growth in bacteria
  Bacterial resistance: Ampicillin, 100 μg/mL
  Growth temperature: 37°C
  Growth strain: DH5alpha
  Copy number: Unknown
Gene/Insert
  Gene/Insert name: GFP-dTAG
  Insert size (bp): 1089
  Promoter: hPGK
  Tag / fusion protein: GFP and dTAG
  Cloning method: Gibson Cloning
  Sequencing primers: 5′ CAGGAAACAGCTATGAC; 3′ gagaggtcggtgattcggtc
Terms and licenses: Academic/Nonprofit Terms; Industry Terms: Not Available to Industry
Depositor comments: Please visit https://www.biorxiv.org/content/10.1101/2023.01.24.525327v1 for bioRxiv preprint.
How to cite: PGK-EGFP-FKBPF36V was a gift from Hannes Lans (Addgene plasmid # 199765 ; http://n2t.net/addgene:199765 ; RRID:Addgene_199765)
