[The description below was written by a language model from this plasmid's Addgene catalogue record and pLannotate feature annotations shown in this document.]
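Description:
PGK-EGFP-FKBPF36V is a roughly 5.9 kb donor plasmid built on the AAVS1-hPGK-Blast backbone for inserting a degradable fluorescent reporter into the human AAVS1 safe-harbour locus (intron 1 of PPP1R12C). It is propagated in E. coli through a high-copy ColE1/pUC-type origin with ampicillin resistance. Remnants of lac regulatory elements, lacZα, bom and rop flank the cassette as backbone carry-over. The catalogue lists the vector type as mammalian and worm expression, although the annotated elements are those of a human-cell targeting construct.

The payload sits between short left and right AAVS1 homology arm fragments of about 200 bp each, which direct homology-directed integration. The record does not say which nuclease or guide is used alongside the plasmid. Within the arms, the human PGK promoter, preceded by a small CMV enhancer fragment, drives EGFP joined through a short linker of multiple-cloning-site origin to FKBP12 carrying the F36V mutation, the dTAG degron. An SV40 nuclear localisation signal and an SV40 polyadenylation signal follow. A second unit downstream uses an EF-1α core promoter to express blasticidin S deaminase, terminated by an HSV TK poly(A) fragment, allowing blasticidin selection of integrated cells. A ble fragment after BSD appears to be residual sequence.

Because FKBP F36V binds synthetic ligands that do not bind wild-type FKBP, dTAG degrader molecules can trigger rapid depletion of the nuclear GFP fusion. Its reappearance can then be followed by fluorescence. This fits the associated publication's theme of using recovery of protein synthesis as a live-cell readout of DNA repair activity in transcribed genes.
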