Features (pLannotate 1.2.2; 24 found; start..end, strand, type, name):
    106..210     +  promoter       AmpR promoter: bla
    211..1071    +  CDS            AmpR: β-lactamase; bla; confers resistance to ampicillin, carbenicillin, and related antibiotics
   1242..1830    +  rep_origin     ori: high-copy-number ColE1/pMB1/pBR322/pUC origin of replication
   2013..2105    +  CDS            lacI (fragment): lac repressor; lacI; The lac repressor binds to the lac operator to inhibit transcription in E. coli. This inhibition can be relieved by adding lactose or isopropyl-β-D-thiogalactopyranoside (IPTG).
   2118..2139    +  protein_bind   CAP binding site: CAP binding activates transcription in the presence of cAMP. E. coli catabolite activator protein
   2154..2184    +  promoter       lac promoter: promoter for the E. coli lac operon
   2192..2208    +  protein_bind   lac operator: The lac repressor binds to the lac operator to inhibit transcription in E. coli. This inhibition can be relieved by adding lactose or isopropyl-β-D-thiogalactopyranoside (IPTG). lac repressor encoded by lacI
   2269..2468    +  misc_feature   HA-L (fragment): left homology arm from the adeno-associated virus integration site (AAVS1) within intron 1 of the human PPP1R12C gene
   2470..2524    +  enhancer       CMV enhancer (fragment): human cytomegalovirus immediate early enhancer
   2525..3025    +  promoter       hPGK promoter: human phosphoglycerate kinase 1 promoter
   3047..3763    +  CDS            EGFP: EGFP is a basic (constitutively fluorescent) green fluorescent protein published in 1996, derived from Aequorea victoria. It is reported to be a rapidly-maturing weak dimer with moderate acid sensitivity.
   3764..3815    +  misc_feature   MCS (fragment): multiple cloning site
   3815..4135    +  CDS            DmrB: F36V mutant of FK506-binding protein FKBP12 binds synthetic ligands that do not bind wild-type FKBP
   4139..4159    +  CDS            SV40 NLS: nuclear localization signal of SV40 (simian virus 40) large T antigen
   4179..4263    +  CDS            large T antigen (fragment): large T antigen from SV40 (simian virus 40)
   4286..4407    +  polyA_signal   SV40 poly(A) signal: SV40 polyadenylation signal
   4438..4649    +  promoter       EF-1α core promoter: core promoter for human elongation factor EF-1α
   4674..5072    +  CDS            BSD: blasticidin S deaminase; Aspergillus terreus BSD; confers resistance to blasticidin
   5093..5245    +  CDS            ble (fragment): BLE_KLEPN - Experimental evidence at protein level: Swiss-Prot protein existence level 1. Binding protein with a strong affinity to the bleomycin family of antibiotics. Binds to CL990; an antimitotic-antibiotic compound. From Klebsiella pneumoniae.
   5304..5346    +  polyA_signal   HSV TK poly(A) signal (fragment): herpes simplex virus thymidine kinase polyadenylation signal (Cole and Stacy, 1985)
   5347..5546    +  misc_feature   HA-R (fragment): right homology arm from the adeno-associated virus integration site (AAVS1) within intron 1 of the human PPP1R12C gene
   5549..5706    +  CDS            lacZα (fragment): LacZα fragment of β-galactosidase; lacZ fragment
   5712..5811    -  misc_feature   bom (fragment): basis of mobility region from pBR322
   5913..11      -  CDS            rop (fragment) (across the origin): Rop protein, which maintains plasmids at low copy number; rop
>Addgene plasmid #199765 | PGK-EGFP-FKBPF36V | addgene full sequence | sequence record 396443 | Addgene NGS Result
AAACGCGCGAGACGAAAGGGCCTCGTGATACGCCTATTTTTATAGGTTAATGTCATGATAATAATGGTTT
CTTAGACGTCAGGTGGCACTTTTCGGGGAAATGTGCGCGGAACCCCTATTTGTTTATTTTTCTAAATACA
TTCAAATATGTATCCGCTCATGAGACAATAACCCTGATAAATGCTTCAATAATATTGAAAAAGGAAGAGT
ATGAGTATTCAACATTTCCGTGTCGCCCTTATTCCCTTTTTTGCGGCATTTTGCCTTCCTGTTTTTGCTC
ACCCAGAAACGCTGGTGAAAGTAAAAGATGCTGAAGATCAGTTGGGTGCACGAGTGGGTTACATCGAACT
GGATCTCAACAGCGGTAAGATCCTTGAGAGTTTTCGCCCCGAAGAACGTTTTCCAATGATGAGCACTTTT
AAAGTTCTGCTATGTGGCGCGGTATTATCCCGTATTGACGCCGGGCAAGAGCAACTCGGTCGCCGCATAC
ACTATTCTCAGAATGACTTGGTTGAGTACTCACCAGTCACAGAAAAGCATCTTACGGATGGCATGACAGT
AAGAGAATTATGCAGTGCTGCCATAACCATGAGTGATAACACTGCGGCCAACTTACTTCTGACAACGATC
GGAGGACCGAAGGAGCTAACCGCTTTTTTGCACAACATGGGGGATCATGTAACTCGCCTTGATCGTTGGG
AACCGGAGCTGAATGAAGCCATACCAAACGACGAGCGTGACACCACGATGCCTGTAGCAATGGCAACAAC
GTTGCGCAAACTATTAACTGGCGAACTACTTACTCTAGCTTCCCGGCAACAATTAATAGACTGGATGGAG
GCGGATAAAGTTGCAGGACCACTTCTGCGCTCGGCCCTTCCGGCTGGCTGGTTTATTGCTGATAAATCTG
GAGCCGGTGAGCGTGGGTCTCGCGGTATCATTGCAGCACTGGGGCCAGATGGTAAGCCCTCCCGTATCGT
AGTTATCTACACGACGGGGAGTCAGGCAACTATGGATGAACGAAATAGACAGATCGCTGAGATAGGTGCC
TCACTGATTAAGCATTGGTAACTGTCAGACCAAGTTTACTCATATATACTTTAGATTGATTTAAAACTTC
ATTTTTAATTTAAAAGGATCTAGGTGAAGATCCTTTTTGATAATCTCATGACCAAAATCCCTTAACGTGA
GTTTTCGTTCCACTGAGCGTCAGACCCCGTAGAAAAGATCAAAGGATCTTCTTGAGATCCTTTTTTTCTG
CGCGTAATCTGCTGCTTGCAAACAAAAAAACCACCGCTGGTAGCGGTGGTTTTTTTGCCGGATCAAGAGC
TACCAACTCTTTTTCCGAAGGTAACTGGCTTCAGCAGAGCGCAGATACCAAATACTGTTCTTCTAGTGTA
GCCGTAGTTAGGCCACCACTTCAAGAACTCTGTAGCACCGCCTACATACCTCGCTCTGCTAATCCTGTTA
CCAGTGGCTGCTGCCAGTGGCGATAAGTCGTGTCTTACCGGGTTGGACTCAAGACGATAGTTACCGGATA
AGGCGCAGCGGTCGGGCTGAACGGGGGGTTCGTGCACACAGCCCAGCTTGGAGCGAACGACCTACACCGA
ACTGAGATACCTACAGCGTGAGCTATGAGAAAGCGCCACGCTTCCCGAAGGGAGAAAGGCGGACAGGTAT
CCGGTAAGCGGCAGGGTCGGAACAGGAGAGCGCACGAGGGAGCTTCCAGGGGGAAACGCCTGGTATCTTT
ATAGTCCTGTCGGGTTTCGCCACCTCTGACTTGAGCGTCGATTTTTGTGATGCTCGTCAGGGGGGCGGAG
CCTATGGAAAAACGCCAGCAACGCGGCCTTTTTACGGTTCCTGGCCTTTTGCTGGCCTTTTGCTCACATG
TTCTTTCCTGCGTTATCCCCTGATTCTGTGGATAACCGTATTACCGCCTTTGAGTGAGCTGATACCGCTC
GCCGCAGCCGAACGACCGAGCGCAGCGAGTCAGTGAGCGAGGAAGCGGAAGAGCGCCCAATACGCAAACC
GCCTCTCCCCGCGCGTTGGCCGATTCATTAATGCAGCTGGCACGACAGGTTTCCCGACTGGAAAGCGGGC
AGTGAGCGCAACGCAATTAATGTGAGTTAGCTCACTCATTAGGCACCCCAGGCTTTACACTTTATGCTTC
CGGCTCGTATGTTGTGTGGAATTGTGAGCGGATAACAATTTCACACAGGAAACAGCTATGACCATGATTA
CGCCAAGCTTGCATGCAGGCCTCTGCAGCATGGCATCTTCCAGGGGTCCGAGAGCTCAGCTAGTCTTCTT
CCTCCAACCCGGGCCCCTATGTCCACTTCAGGACAGCATGTTTGCTGCCTCCAGGGATCCTGTGTCCCCG
AGCTGGGACCACCTTATATTCCCAGGGCCGGTTAATGTGGCTCTGGTTCTGGGTACTTTTATCTGTCCCC
TCCACCCCACAGTGGGGCAATTAATAGTAATCAATTACGGGGTCATTAGTTCATAGCCCATATATGGAGT
TCCGTTGCGCCTTTTCCAAGGCAGCCCTGGGTTTGCGCAGGGACGCGGCTGCTCTGGGCGTGGTTCCGGG
AAACGCAGCGGCGCCGACCCTGGGTCTCGCACATTCTTCACGTCCGTTCGCAGCGTCACCCGGATCTTCG
CCGCTACCCTTGTGGGCCCCCCGGCGACGCTTCCTGCTCCGCCCCTAAGTCGGGAAGGTTCCTTGCGGTT
CGCGGCGTGCCGGACGTGACAAACGGAAGCCGCACGTCTCACTAGTACCCTCGCAGACGGACAGCGCCAG
GGAGCAATGGCAGCGCGCCGACCGCGATGGGCTGTGGCCAATAGCGGCTGCTCAGCAGGGCGCGCCGAGA
GCAGCGGCCGGGAAGGGGCGGTGCGGGAGGCGGGGTGTGGGGCGGTAGTGTGGGCCCTGTTCCTGCCCGC
GCGGTGTTCCGCATTCTGCAAGCCTCCGGAGCGCACGTCGGCAGTCGGCTCCCTCGTTGACCGAATCACC
GACCTCTCTCCCCAGGGGGATCCACCGGAGGCCACCATGGTGAGCAAGGGCGAGGAGCTGTTCACCGGGG
TGGTGCCCATCCTGGTCGAGCTGGACGGCGACGTAAACGGCCACAAGTTCAGCGTGTCCGGCGAGGGCGA
GGGCGATGCCACCTACGGCAAGCTGACCCTGAAGTTCATCTGCACCACCGGCAAGCTGCCCGTGCCCTGG
CCCACCCTCGTGACCACCCTGACCTACGGCGTGCAGTGCTTCAGCCGCTACCCCGACCACATGAAGCAGC
ACGACTTCTTCAAGTCCGCCATGCCCGAAGGCTACGTCCAGGAGCGCACCATCTTCTTCAAGGACGACGG
CAACTACAAGACCCGCGCCGAGGTGAAGTTCGAGGGCGACACCCTGGTGAACCGCATCGAGCTGAAGGGC
ATCGACTTCAAGGAGGACGGCAACATCCTGGGGCACAAGCTGGAGTACAACTACAACAGCCACAACGTCT
ATATCATGGCCGACAAGCAGAAGAACGGCATCAAGGTGAACTTCAAGATCCGCCACAACATCGAGGACGG
CAGCGTGCAGCTCGCCGACCACTACCAGCAGAACACCCCCATCGGCGACGGCCCCGTGCTGCTGCCCGAC
AACCACTACCTGAGCACCCAGTCCGCCCTGAGCAAAGACCCCAACGAGAAGCGCGATCACATGGTCCTGC
TGGAGTTCGTGACCGCCGCCGGGATCACTCTCGGCATGGACGAGCTGTACAAGTCCGGACTCAGATCTCG
AGCTCAAGCTTCGAATTCTGCAGTCGACGGTACCGGAGTGCAGGTGGAAACCATCTCCCCAGGAGACGGG
CGCACCTTCCCCAAGCGCGGCCAGACCTGCGTGGTGCACTACACCGGGATGCTTGAAGATGGAAAGAAAG
TTGATTCCTCCCGGGACAGAAACAAGCCCTTTAAGTTTATGCTAGGCAAGCAGGAGGTGATCCGAGGCTG
GGAAGAAGGGGTTGCCCAGATGAGTGTGGGTCAGAGAGCCAAACTGACTATATCTCCAGATTATGCCTAT
GGTGCCACTGGGCACCCAGGCATCATCCCACCACATGCCACTCTCGTCTTCGATGTGGAGCTTCTAAAAC
TGGAAGATCCAAAAAAGAAGAGAAAGGTAGAGGACTAATCTAGATAACTGATCATAATCAGCCATACCAC
ATTTGTAGAGGTTTTACTTGCTTTAAAAAACCTCCCACACCTCCCCCTGAACCTGAAACATAAAATGAAT
GCAATTGTTGTTGTTAACTTGTTTATTGCAGCTTATAATGGTTACAAATAAAGCAATAGCATCACAAATT
TCACAAATAAAGCATTTTTTTCACTGCATTCTAGTTGTGGTTTGTCCAAACTCATCAATGTATCTTAACG
CGTCGATCATATTCAATAACCCTTAATGGGCAGAGCGCACATCGCCCACAGTCCCCGAGAAGTTGGGGGG
AGGGGTCGGCAATTGATCCGGTGCCTAGAGAAGGTGGCGCGGGGTAAACTGGGAAAGTGATGTCGTGTAC
TGGCTCCGCCTTTTTCCCGAGGGTGGGGGAGAACCGTATATAAGTGCAGTAGTCGCCGTGAACGTTCTTT
TTCGCAACGGGTTTGCCGCCAGAACACAGGACCGGTTCTAGAGCGCTGCCACCATGGCCAAGCCTTTGTC
TCAAGAAGAATCCACCCTCATTGAAAGAGCAACGGCTACAATCAACAGCATCCCCATCTCTGAAGACTAC
AGCGTCGCCAGCGCAGCTCTCTCTAGCGACGGCCGCATCTTCACTGGTGTCAATGTATATCATTTTACTG
GGGGACCTTGTGCAGAACTCGTGGTGCTGGGCACTGCTGCTGCTGCGGCAGCTGGCAACCTGACTTGTAT
CGTCGCGATCGGAAATGAGAACAGGGGCATCTTGAGCCCCTGCGGACGGTGCCGACAGGTGCTTCTCGAT
CTGCATCCTGGGATCAAAGCCATAGTGAAGGACAGTGATGGACAGCCGACGGCAGTTGGGATTCGTGAAT
TGCTGCCCTCTGGTTATGTGTGGGAGGGCTAAGCGGGACTCTGGGGTTCGAAATGACCGACCAAGCGACG
CCCAACCTGCCATCACGAGATTTCGATTCCACCGCCGCCTTCTATGAAAGGTTGGGCTTCGGAATCGTTT
TCCGGGACGCCGGCTGGATGATCCTCCAGCGCGGGGATCTCATGCTGGAGTTCTTCGCCCACCCTAGGGG
GAGGCTAACTGAAACACGGAAGGAGACAATACCGGAAGGAACCCGCGCTATGACGGCAATAAAAAGACAG
AATAAAACGCACGGTGTTGGGTCGTTACTAGGGACAGGATTGGTGACAGAAAAGCCCCATCCTTAGGCCT
CCTCCTTCCTAGTCTCCTGATATTGGGTCTAACCCCCACCTCCTGTTAGGCAGATTCCTTATCTGGTGAC
ACACCCCCATTTCCTGGAGCCATCTCTCTCCTTGCCAGAACCTCTAAGGTTTGCTTACGATGGAGCCAGA
GAGGATCCTGGGAGGGGAATTCACTGGCCGTCGTTTTACAACGTCGTGACTGGGAAAACCCTGGCGTTAC
CCAACTTAATCGCCTTGCAGCACATCCCCCTTTCGCCAGCTGGCGTAATAGCGAAGAGGCCCGCACCGAT
CGCCCTTCCCAACAGTTGCGCAGCCTGAATGGCGAATGGCGCCTGATGCGGTATTTTCTCCTTACGCATC
TGTGCGGTATTTCACACCGCATATGGTGCACTCTCAGTACAATCTGCTCTGATGCCGCATAGTTAAGCCA
GCCCCGACACCCACCAACACCCGCTGACGCGCCCTGACGGGCTTGTCTGCTCCCGGCATCCGCTTACAGA
CAAGCTGTGACCGTCTCCGGGAGCTGCATGTGTCAGAGGTTTTCACCGTCATCACCG
